Addgene plasmid #242870: pCMV2 Bxb1-L7-3
Purpose: Mammalian expression of hyperactive Bxb1 Integrase mutant (I87L, A425T)
Depositing lab: Jesse Owens. Depositing organization: University of Hawaii. Publication: Directed evolution of hyperactive integrases for site specific insertion of transgenes. Hew BE, Gupta S, Sato R, Waller DF, Stoytchev I, Short JE, Sharek L, Tran CT, Badran AH, Owens JB. Nucleic Acids Res. 2024 Jul 2:gkae534. doi: 10.1093/nar/gkae534. PubMed 38953167.
Backbone
  Vector backbone: pCMV
  Vector type: Mammalian Expression
Growth in bacteria
  Bacterial resistance: Ampicillin, 100 μg/mL
  Growth temperature: 37°C
  Growth strain: DH5alpha
  Copy number: High Copy
Gene/Insert
  Gene/Insert name: Bxb1 Integrase
  Species: H. sapiens (human)
  Mutation: I87L, A425T
  Promoter: CMV
  Cloning method: Gibson Cloning
Terms and licenses: Academic/Nonprofit Terms; Industry Terms: Not Available to Industry
Depositor comments: please email each time it is ordered.
How to cite: pCMV2 Bxb1-L7-3 was a gift from Jesse Owens (Addgene plasmid # 242870 ; http://n2t.net/addgene:242870 ; RRID:Addgene_242870)
