[The description below was written by a language model from this plasmid's Addgene catalogue record and pLannotate feature annotations shown in this document.]
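Description:
pCMV2 Bxb1-L7-3 is a 5,883-nt mammalian expression plasmid built on a pCMV backbone that drives production of a hyperactive variant of Bxb1 integrase carrying the substitutions I87L and A425T. It is maintained in E. coli at high copy through a ColE1/pUC-type origin and selected with ampicillin via the β-lactamase gene. An f1 origin is also present, which would permit single-stranded DNA production with helper phage.

The expression cassette consists of the human cytomegalovirus immediate-early enhancer and promoter, followed by an SP6 promoter upstream and a reverse-oriented T7 promoter downstream of the cloning region. The roughly 1.6 kb interval between these phage promoters carries no integrase annotation in the automated feature table, but its position and size fit the Bxb1 coding sequence named in the catalogue entry. The short "Csy4" hit within it is most likely a spurious match. Downstream lie fragments of the SV40 small t/large T intron region and the SV40 polyadenylation signal, which provide splicing and 3′-end processing of the transcript. The table also lists a single loxP site between AmpR and the origin, along with scattered lac UV5 promoter, lac operator, lacI and lacZα fragments and extra AmpR promoter pieces. These appear to be backbone remnants, and the record assigns them no role. The catalogue gives the insert species as human, although Bxb1 integrase is a mycobacteriophage serine recombinase; the record does not explain the entry, which may reflect codon usage or the intended host.

Bxb1 integrase catalyses unidirectional recombination between attP and attB sites. This variant came from a directed-evolution effort to obtain more active integrases. The plasmid is intended for transient transfection to supply the enzyme for site-specific insertion of transgenes in mammalian cells.
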