Features (pLannotate 1.2.2; 22 found; start..end, strand, type, name):
      2..456     +  rep_origin     f1 ori (sequence partly withheld): f1 bacteriophage origin of replication; arrow indicates direction of (+) strand synthesis
    482..538     +  promoter       AmpR promoter (fragment): bla
    691..742     +  promoter       AmpR promoter (fragment): bla
    743..1603    +  CDS            AmpR: β-lactamase; bla; confers resistance to ampicillin, carbenicillin, and related antibiotics
   1705..1738    -  protein_bind   loxP: Cre-mediated recombination occurs in the 8-bp core sequence (GCATACAT). Cre recombinase
   1816..2404    +  rep_origin     ori: high-copy-number ColE1/pMB1/pBR322/pUC origin of replication
   2587..2640    +  CDS            lacI (fragment): lac repressor; lacI; The lac repressor binds to the lac operator to inhibit transcription in E. coli. This inhibition can be relieved by adding lactose or isopropyl-β-D-thiogalactopyranoside (IPTG).
   2656..2753    -  promoter       AmpR promoter: bla
   2866..2896    +  promoter       lac UV5 promoter: E. coli lac promoter with an "up" mutation
   2904..2920    +  protein_bind   lac operator: The lac repressor binds to the lac operator to inhibit transcription in E. coli. This inhibition can be relieved by adding lactose or isopropyl-β-D-thiogalactopyranoside (IPTG). lac repressor encoded by lacI
   2950..3253    +  enhancer       CMV enhancer: human cytomegalovirus immediate early enhancer
   3254..3457    +  promoter       CMV promoter: human cytomegalovirus (CMV) immediate early promoter
   3551..3567    +  promoter       SV40 promoter (fragment): SV40 early promoter
   3573..3591    +  promoter       SP6 promoter: promoter for bacteriophage SP6 RNA polymerase
   4775..4791    -  CDS            Csy4 (fragment): CRISPR-associated endoribonuclease responsible for pre-crRNA processing in Pseudomonas aeruginosa (Haurwitz et al., 2010)
   5220..5238    -  promoter       T7 promoter: promoter for bacteriophage T7 RNA polymerase
   5252..5366    +  intron         large T intron (fragment): SV40 (simian virus 40) large T antigen intron
   5440..5465    +  intron         small t intron (fragment): SV40 (simian virus 40) small t antigen intron
   5465..5602    +  CDS            large T antigen (fragment): large T antigen from SV40 (simian virus 40)
   5625..5759    +  polyA_signal   SV40 poly(A) signal: SV40 polyadenylation signal
   5764..5813    -  CDS            lacI (fragment): lac repressor; lacI; The lac repressor binds to the lac operator to inhibit transcription in E. coli. This inhibition can be relieved by adding lactose or isopropyl-β-D-thiogalactopyranoside (IPTG).
   5813..5880    +  CDS            lacZα (fragment): LacZα fragment of β-galactosidase; lacZ fragment
>Addgene plasmid #242870 | pCMV2 Bxb1-L7-3 | addgene full sequence | sequence record 486671 | Addgene NGS Result
G
[124 nt withheld, positions 2-125]
C
[91 nt withheld, positions 127-217]
A
[49 nt withheld, positions 219-267]
CCTTTGACGTTGGAGTCCACGTTCTT
[37 nt withheld, positions 294-330]
ACCCTATCTCGGTCTATTCTTTTGATTTATAAGGGATTTTGCCGATTTCGGCCTATTGGTTAAAAAATGA
GCTGATTTAACAAAAATTTAACGCGAATTTTAACAAAATATTAACGCTTACAATTTAGGTGGCACTTTTC
GGGGAAATGTGCGCGGAACCCCTATTTGTTTATTTTTCTAAATACATTCAAATATGTATCCGCTCATGCC
AGGTCTTGGACTGGTGAGAACGGCTTGCTCGGCAGCTTCGATGTGTGCTGGAGGGAGAATAAAGGTCTAA
GATGTGCGATAGAGGGAAGTCGCATTGAATTATGTGCTGTGTAGGGATCGCTGGTATCAAATATGTGTGC
CCACCCCTGGCATGAGACAATAACCCTGATAAATGCTTCAATAATATTGAAAAAGGAAGAGTATGAGTAT
TCAACATTTCCGTGTCGCCCTTATTCCCTTTTTTGCGGCATTTTGCCTTCCTGTTTTTGCTCACCCAGAA
ACGCTGGTGAAAGTAAAAGATGCTGAAGATCAGTTGGGTGCACGAGTGGGTTACATCGAACTGGATCTCA
ACAGCGGTAAGATCCTTGAGAGTTTTCGCCCCGAAGAACGTTTTCCAATGATGAGCACTTTTAAAGTTCT
GCTATGTGGCGCGGTATTATCCCGTATTGACGCCGGGCAAGAGCAACTCGGTCGCCGCATACACTATTCT
CAGAATGACTTGGTTGAGTACTCACCAGTCACAGAAAAGCATCTTACGGATGGCATGACAGTAAGAGAAT
TATGCAGTGCTGCCATAACCATGAGTGATAACACTGCGGCCAACTTACTTCTGACAACGATCGGAGGACC
GAAGGAGCTAACCGCTTTTTTGCACAACATGGGGGATCATGTAACTCGCCTTGATCGTTGGGAACCGGAG
CTGAATGAAGCCATACCAAACGACGAGCGTGACACCACGATGCCTGTAGCAATGGCAACAACGTTGCGCA
AACTATTAACTGGCGAACTACTTACTCTAGCTTCCCGGCAACAATTAATAGACTGGATGGAGGCGGATAA
AGTTGCAGGACCACTTCTGCGCTCGGCCCTTCCGGCTGGCTGGTTTATTGCTGATAAATCTGGAGCCGGT
GAGCGTGGGTCTCGCGGTATCATTGCAGCACTGGGGCCAGATGGTAAGCCCTCCCGTATCGTAGTTATCT
ACACGACGGGGAGTCAGGCAACTATGGATGAACGAAATAGACAGATCGCTGAGATAGGTGCCTCACTGAT
TAAGCATTGGTAACTGTCAGACCAAGTTTACTCATATATACTTTAGATTGATTTAAAACTTCATTTTTAA
TTTAAAAGGATCTAGGTGAAGATCCTTTTTGATAATCTCATGCCATAACTTCGTATAATGTATGCTATAC
GAAGTTATGGCATGACCAAAATCCCTTAACGTGAGTTTTCGTTCCACTGAGCGTCAGACCCCGTAGAAAA
GATCAAAGGATCTTCTTGAGATCCTTTTTTTCTGCGCGTAATCTGCTGCTTGCAAACAAAAAAACCACCG
CTACCAGCGGTGGTTTGTTTGCCGGATCAAGAGCTACCAACTCTTTTTCCGAAGGTAACTGGCTTCAGCA
GAGCGCAGATACCAAATACTGTTCTTCTAGTGTAGCCGTAGTTAGGCCACCACTTCAAGAACTCTGTAGC
ACCGCCTACATACCTCGCTCTGCTAATCCTGTTACCAGTGGCTGCTGCCAGTGGCGATAAGTCGTGTCTT
ACCGGGTTGGACTCAAGACGATAGTTACCGGATAAGGCGCAGCGGTCGGGCTGAACGGGGGGTTCGTGCA
CACAGCCCAGCTTGGAGCGAACGACCTACACCGAACTGAGATACCTACAGCGTGAGCTATGAGAAAGCGC
CACGCTTCCCGAAGGGAGAAAGGCGGACAGGTATCCGGTAAGCGGCAGGGTCGGAACAGGAGAGCGCACG
AGGGAGCTTCCAGGGGGAAACGCCTGGTATCTTTATAGTCCTGTCGGGTTTCGCCACCTCTGACTTGAGC
GTCGATTTTTGTGATGCTCGTCAGGGGGGCGGAGCCTATGGAAAAACGCCAGCAACGCGGCCTTTTTACG
GTTCCTGGCCTTTTGCTGGCCTTTTGCTCACATGTTCTTTCCTGCGTTATCCCCTGATTCTGTGGATAAC
CGTATTACCGCCTTTGAGTGAGCTGATACCGCTCGCCGCAGCCGAACGACCGAGCGCAGCGAGTCAGTGA
GCGAGGAAGCGGAAGAGCGCCCAATACGCAAACCGCCTCTCCCCGCGCGTTGGCCGATTCATTAATGCAG
AGCTTGCAATTCGCGCTTTTTCAATATTATTGAAGCATTTATCAGGGTTATTGTCTCATGAGCGGATACA
TATTTGAATGTATTTAGAAAAATAAACAAATAGGGGTTCCGCGCACATTTCCCCGAAAAGTGCCACCTGA
CGTCTAAGAAACCATTATTATCATGACATTAACCTATAAAAATAGGCGTATCACGAGGCCCTTTCACTCA
TTAGGCACCCCAGGCTTTACACTTTATGCTTCCGGCTCGTATAATGTGTGGAATTGTGAGCGGATAACAA
TTTCACACAGGAAACAGCATCGTGCAGGTCGTTACATAACTTACGGTAAATGGCCCGCCTGGCTGACCGC
CCAACGACCCCCGCCCATTGACGTCAATAATGACGTATGTTCCCATAGTAACGCCAATAGGGACTTTCCA
TTGACGTCAATGGGTGGAGTATTTACGGTAAACTGCCCACTTGGCAGTACATCAAGTGTATCATATGCCA
AGTACGCCCCCTATTGACGTCAATGACGGTAAATGGCCCGCCTGGCATTATGCCCAGTACATGACCTTAT
GGGACTTTCCTACTTGGCAGTACATCTACGTATTAGTCATCGCTATTACCATGGTGATGCGGTTTTGGCA
GTACATCAATGGGCGTGGATAGCGGTTTGACTCACGGGGATTTCCAAGTCTCCACCCCATTGACGTCAAT
GGGAGTTTGTTTTGGCACCAAAATCAACGGGACTTTCCAAAATGTCGTAACAACTCCGCCCCATTGACGC
AAATGGGCGGTAGGCGTGTACGGTGGGAGGTCTATATAAGCAGAGCTCGTTTAGTGAACCGTCAGATCGC
CTGGAGACGCCATCCACGCTGTTTTGACCTCCATAGAAGACACCGGGACCGATCCAGCCTCCGGACTCTA
GCCTAGGCTTTTGCAAAAAGCTATTTAGGTGACACTATAGAAGGTACGCCTGCAGGTACCGGTCCGGAAT
TCCCGGGTCGACGAGCTCACTAGTGCCGCCACCATGCGAGCCCTCGTAGTCATACGCCTTTCTCGCGTAA
CCGATGCGACGACTAGTCCCGAGAGACAATTGGAGTCTTGTCAACAATTGTGTGCGCAGCGAGGCTGGGA
CGTCGTAGGAGTCGCAGAGGACCTTGATGTCTCAGGAGCCGTTGATCCTTTTGACAGGAAAAGGCGACCA
AATCTTGCGAGATGGCTTGCTTTTGAGGAGCAGCCATTTGATGTTATAGTAGCATATAGGGTCGACAGAT
TGACGCGGTCTCTACGACATCTCCAGCAGCTGGTCCATTGGGCCGAAGACCACAAGAAACTGGTTGTGAG
CGCAACGGAGGCACACTTTGATACAACTACTCCTTTCGCGGCTGTTGTGATCGCGCTCATGGGTACCGTG
GCTCAAATGGAGCTTGAGGCAATCAAAGAACGGAATCGATCAGCTGCCCATTTTAATATAAGAGCTGGTA
AATATCGCGGCTCTCTGCCTCCCTGGGGGTATCTTCCGACAAGAGTAGACGGCGAATGGCGCCTCGTTCC
GGACCCGGTACAACGGGAGAGGATACTGGAAGTCTATCACCGAGTGGTAGACAATCACGAGCCGCTTCAC
TTGGTCGCGCACGATTTGAATAGACGGGGCGTACTTTCTCCTAAAGATTATTTCGCACAACTGCAAGGGC
GCGAACCGCAAGGTAGAGAGTGGAGTGCAACAGCCCTCAAGAGATCAATGATCTCAGAGGCTATGCTGGG
GTACGCGACGCTCAATGGCAAAACAGTGCGAGACGATGATGGTGCCCCCCTCGTTAGAGCCGAACCTATC
CTGACTCGGGAACAACTCGAGGCCTTGCGGGCCGAGCTGGTGAAAACTTCACGCGCCAAACCAGCTGTTT
CAACACCCTCACTTCTTCTGCGAGTTCTGTTCTGTGCAGTCTGCGGAGAGCCGGCGTATAAATTTGCAGG
TGGTGGGAGAAAGCATCCGAGGTATCGATGCCGAAGCATGGGGTTTCCCAAACATTGCGGCAATGGCACC
GTCGCTATGGCCGAGTGGGATGCATTTTGTGAGGAACAGGTATTGGACCTTTTGGGGGACGCAGAGAGGT
TGGAGAAGGTTTGGGTCGCAGGATCCGATTCTGCGGTGGAGCTTGCCGAAGTCAACGCTGAGCTCGTGGA
CCTCACGTCCCTCATTGGTAGCCCAGCGTACCGCGCGGGTTCCCCTCAGAGAGAGGCGCTTGATGCCCGC
ATCGCCGCTCTTGCGGCCAGACAAGAGGAACTTGAGGGACTGGAGACGAGGCCAAGCGGTTGGGAGTGGA
GGGAAACGGGCCAGCGATTCGGCGATTGGTGGCGAGAGCAGGACACAGCTGCGAAGAACACTTGGCTTAG
ATCCATGAATGTTCGGTTGACCTTTGATGTGAGGGGCGGTCTGACGCGAACGATCGACTTCGGCGACCTT
CAAGAGTACGAGCAGCATCTTAGGCTGGGGTCAGTAGTCGAGCGCTTGCACACCGGGATGTCGTAGCGAG
ACACCCGGATCCCTCGAGGGGCCCAAGCTTACGCGTGCATGCGACGTCATAGCTCTCTCCCTATAGTGAG
TCGTATTATAAGCTAGCTTGGGATCTTTGTGAAGGAACCTTACTTCTGTGGTGTGACATAATTGGACAAA
CTACCTACAGAGATTTAAAGCTCTAAGGTAAATATAAAATTTTTAAGTGTATAATGTGTTAAACTAGCTG
CATATGCTTGCTGCTTGAGAGTTTTGCTTACTGAGTATGATTTATGAAAATATTATACACAGGAGCTAGT
GATTCTAATTGTTTGTGTATTTTAGATTCACAGTCCCAAGGCTCATTTCAGGCCCCTCAGTCCTCACAGT
CTGTTCATGATCATAATCAGCCATACCACATTTGTAGAGGTTTTACTTGCTTTAAAAAACCTCCCACACC
TCCCCCTGAACCTGAAACATAAAATGAATGCAATTGTTGTTGTTAACTTGTTTATTGCAGCTTATAATGG
TTACAAATAAAGCAATAGCATCACAAATTTCACAAATAAAGCATTTTTTTCACTGCATTCTAGTTGTGGT
TTGTCCAAACTCATCAATGTATCTTATCATGTCTGGATCGATCCTGCATTAATGAATCGGCCAACGCGCG
GGGAGAGGCGGTTTGCGTATTGGCTGGCGTAATAGCGAAGAGGCCCGCACCGATCGCCCTTCCCAACAGT
TGCGCAGCCTGAATGGCGAATGG
